>Addgene plasmid #99831 | env8 reverse J1/13 | addgene full sequence | sequence record 192119 | Addgene NGS Result
GGCCTAAAAGCGTAGTGGGAAAGTGACGTGAAATTCGTCCAGATTACTTGATACGGTTATACTCCGAATG
CCACCTAGGCCCAACATAGAGCAAGGAGACTCAACATGCTGATGATTACGCCAAGCTTGCATGCCTGCAG
GTCGACTCTAGAGGATCCCCGGGTACCGGTAGAAAAAATGAGTAAAGGAGAAGAACTTTTCACTGGAGTT
GTCCCAATTCTTGTTGAATTAGATGGTGATGTTAATGGGCACAAATTTTCTGTCAGTGGAGAGGGTGAAG
GTGATGCAACATACGGAAAACTTACCCTTAAATTTATTTGCACTACTGGAAAACTACCTGTTCCATGGCC
AACACTTGTCACTACTTTCTCTTATGGTGTTCAATGCTTTTCCCGTTATCCGGATCATATGAAACGGCAT
GACTTTTTCAAGAGTGCCATGCCCGAAGGTTATGTACAGGAACGCACTATATCTTTCAAAGATGACGGGA
ACTACAAGACGCGTGCTGAAGTCAAGTTTGAAGGTGATACCCTTGTTAATCGTATCGAGTTAAAAGGTAT
TGATTTTAAAGAAGATGGAAACATTCTCGGACACAAACTCGAGTACAACTATAACTCACACAATGTATAC
ATCACGGCAGACAAACAAAAGAATGGAATCAAAGCTAACTTCAAAATTCGCCACAACATTGAAGATGGAT
CCGTTCAACTAGCAGACCATTATCAACAAAATACTCCAATTGGCGATGGCCCTGTCCTTTTACCAGACAA
CCATTACCTGTCGACACAATCTGCCCTTTCGAAAGATCCCAACGAAAAGCGTGACCACATGGTCCTTCTT
GAGTTTGTAACTGCTGCTGGGATTACACATGGCATGGATGAGCTCTACAAATAATGAATTCCAACTGAGC
GCCGGTCGCTACCATTACCAACTTGTCTGGTGTCAAAAATAATAGGCCTACTAGTCGGCCGTACGGGCCC
TTTCGTCTCGCGCGTTTCGGTGATGACGGTGAAAACCTCTGACACATGCAGCTCCCGGAGACGGTCACAG
CTTGTCTGTAAGCGGATGCCGGGAGCAGACAAGCCCGTCAGGGCGCGTCAGCGGGTGTTGGCGGGTGTCG
GGGCTGGCTTAACTATGCGGCATCAGAGCAGATTGTACTGAGAGTGCACCATATGCGGTGTGAAATACCG
CACAGATGCGTAAGGAGAAAATACCGCATCAGGCGGCCTTAAGGGCCTCGTGATACGCCTATTTTTATAG
GTTAATGTCATGATAATAATGGTTTCTTAGACGTCAGGTGGCACTTTTCGGGGAAATGTGCGCGGAACCC
CTATTTGTTTATTTTTCTAAATACATTCAAATATGTATCCGCTCATGAGACAATAACCCTGATAAATGCT
TCAATAATATTGAAAAAGGAAGAGTATGAGTATTCAACATTTCCGTGTCGCCCTTATTCCCTTTTTTGCG
GCATTTTGCCTTCCTGTTTTTGCTCACCCAGAAACGCTGGTGAAAGTAAAAGATGCTGAAGATCAGTTGG
GTGCACGAGTGGGTTACATCGAACTGGATCTCAACAGCGGTAAGATCCTTGAGAGTTTTCGCCCCGAAGA
ACGTTTTCCAATGATGAGCACTTTTAAAGTTCTGCTATGTGGCGCGGTATTATCCCGTGTTGACGCCGGG
CAAGAGCAACTCGGTCGCCGCATACACTATTCTCAGAATGACTTGGTTGAGTACTCACCAGTCACAGAAA
AGCATCTTACGGATGGCATGACAGTAAGAGAATTATGCAGTGCTGCCATAACCATGAGTGATAACACTGC
GGCCAACTTACTTCTGACAACGATCGGAGGACCGAAGGAGCTAACCGCTTTTTTGCACAACATGGGGGAT
CATGTAACTCGCCTTGATCGTTGGGAACCGGAGCTGAATGAAGCCATACCAAACGACGAGCGTGACACCA
CGATGCCTGCAGCAATGGCAACAACGTTGCGCAAACTATTAACTGGCGAACTACTTACTCTAGCTTCCCG
GCAACAATTAATAGACTGGATGGAGGCGGATAAAGTTGCAGGACCACTTCTGCGCTCGGCCCTTCCGGCT
GGCTGGTTTATTGCTGATAAATCTGGAGCCGGTGAGCGTGGGTCTCGCGGTATCATTGCAGCACTGGGGC
CAGATGGTAAGCCCTCCCGTATCGTAGTTATCTACACGACGGGGAGTCAGGCAACTATGGATGAACGAAA
TAGACAGATCGCTGAGATAGGTGCCTCACTGATTAAGCATTGGTAACTGTCAGACCAAGTTTACTCATAT
ATACTTTAGATTGATTTAAAACTTCATTTTTAATTTAAAAGGATCTAGGTGAAGATCCTTTTTGATAATC
TCATGACCAAAATCCCTTAACGTGAGTTTTCGTTCCACTGAGCGTCAGACCCCGTAGAAAAGATCAAAGG
ATCTTCTTGAGATCCTTTTTTTCTGCGCGTAATCTGCTGCTTGCAAACAAAAAAACCACCGCTACCAGCG
GTGGTTTGTTTGCCGGATCAAGAGCTACCAACTCTTTTTCCGAAGGTAACTGGCTTCAGCAGAGCGCAGA
TACCAAATACTGTCCTTCTAGTGTAGCCGTAGTTAGGCCACCACTTCAAGAACTCTGTAGCACCGCCTAC
ATACCTCGCTCTGCTAATCCTGTTACCAGTGGCTGCTGCCAGTGGCGATAAGTCGTGTCTTACCGGGTTG
GACTCAAGACGATAGTTACCGGATAAGGCGCAGCGGTCGGGCTGAACGGGGGGTTCGTGCACACAGCCCA
GCTTGGAGCGAACGACCTACACCGAACTGAGATACCTACAGCGTGAGCTATGAGAAAGCGCCACGCTTCC
CGAAGGGAGAAAGGCGGACAGGTATCCGGTAAGCGGCAGGGTCGGAACAGGAGAGCGCACGAGGGAGCTT
CCAGGGGGAAACGCCTGGTATCTTTATAGTCCTGTCGGGTTTCGCCACCTCTGACTTGAGCGTCGATTTT
TGTGATGCTCGTCAGGGGGGCGGAGCCTATGGAAAAACGCCAGCAACGCGGCCTTTTTACGGTTCCTGGC
CTTTTGCTGGCCTTTTGCTCACATGTTCTTTCCTGCGTTATCCCCTGATTCTGTGGATAACCGTATTACC
GCCTTTGAGTGAGCTGATACCGCTCGCCGCAGCCGAACGACCGAGCGCAGCGAGTCAGTGAGCGAGGAAG
CGGAAGAGCGCCTGATGCGGTATTTTCTCCTTACGCATCTGTGCGGTATTTCACACCGCATATGGTGCAC
TCTCAGTACAATCTGCTCTGATGCCGCATAGTTAAGCCAGTATACACTCCGCTATCGCTACGTGACTGGG
TCATGGCTGCGCCCCGACACCCGCCAACACCCGCTGACGCGCCCTGACGGGCTTGTCTGCTCCCGGCATC
CGCTTACAGACAAGCTGTGACCGTCTCCGGGAGCTGCATGTGTCAGAGGTTTTCACCGTCATCACCGAAA
CGCGCGAGGCAGCTGCGGTAAAGCTCATCAGCGTGGTCGTGAAGCGATTCACAGATGTCTGCCTGTTCAT
CCGCGTCCAGCTCGTTGAGTTTCTCCAGAAGCGTTAATGTCTGGCTTCTGATAAAGCGGGCCATGTTAAG
GGCGGTTTTTTCCTGTTTGGTCACTGATGCCTCCGTGTAAGGGGGATTTCTGTTCATGGGGGTAATGATA
CCGATGAAACGAGAGAGGATGCTCACGATACGGGTTACTGATGATGAACATGCCCGGTTACTGGAACGTT
GTGAGGGTAAACAACTGGCGGTATGGATGCGGCGGGACCAGAGAAAAATCACTCAGGGTCAATGCCAGCG
CTTCGTTAATACAGATGTAGGTGTTCCACAGGGTAGCCAGCAGCATCCTGCGATGCAGATCCGGAACATA
ATGGTGCAGGGCGCTGACTTCCGCGTTTCCAGACTTTACGAAACACGGAAACCGAAGACCATTCATGTTG
TTGCTCAGGTCGCAGACGTTTTGCAGCAGCAGTCGCTTCACGTTCGCTCGCGTATCGGTGATTCATTCTG
CTAACCAGTAAGGCAACCCCGCCAGCCTAGCCGGGTCCTCAACGACAGGAGCACGATCATGCGCACCCGT
GGCCAGGACCCAACGCTGCCCGAGAATGCGCATTGTTGCCTGGCGGCAGTAGCGCGGTGGTCCCACCTGA
CCCCATGCCGAACTCAGAAGCGAAACGCCGTAGCGCCGATGGTAGTGTGGGGTCTCCCCATGCGAGAGTA
GGGAACTGCCAGGCATCAAATAAAACGAAAGGCTCAGTCGAAAGACTGGGCCTTTCGTTTTATCTGTTGT
TTGTCGGTGAACGCTCTCCTGAGTAGGACAAATCCGCCGGGAGCGGATTTGAACGTTGCGAAGCAACGGC
CCGGAGGGTGGCGGGCAGGACGCCCGCCATAAACTGCCAGGCATCAAATTAAGCAGAAGGCCATCCTGAC
GGATGGCCTTTTTGCGCTAGCCACAGCTAACACCACGTCGTCCCTATCTGCTGCCCTAGGTCTATGAGTG
GTTGCTGGATAACTTTACGGGCATGCATAAGGCTCGTATAATATATTCATATAATAAT
Features (pLannotate 1.2.2; 14 found; start..end, strand, type, name):
    123..168     -  misc_feature   MCS (fragment): pUC18/19 multiple cloning site
    178..894     +  CDS            GFPuv: GFP variant optimized for excitation by UV light
    987..1022    +  CDS            rop (fragment): Rop protein, which maintains plasmids at low copy number; rop
   1124..1223    +  misc_feature   bom (fragment): basis of mobility region from pBR322
   1321..1425    +  promoter       AmpR promoter: bla
   1426..2286    +  CDS            AmpR: β-lactamase; bla; confers resistance to ampicillin, carbenicillin, and related antibiotics
   2457..3045    +  rep_origin     ori: high-copy-number ColE1/pMB1/pBR322/pUC origin of replication
   3231..3371    -  misc_feature   bom: basis of mobility region from pBR322
   3473..3664    -  CDS            rop: Rop protein, which maintains plasmids at low copy number; rop
   3681..4061    +  CDS            YPB1_ECOLX: Protein predicted: Swiss-Prot protein existence level 4. From Escherichia coli.
   4168..4283    +  ncRNA          5S rRNA: Accession: RF00001 - 5S ribosomal RNA
   4287..4373    +  terminator     rrnB T1 terminator: Escherichia coli rrnB; transcription terminator T1 from the E. coli rrnB gene
   4465..4492    +  terminator     rrnB T2 terminator: transcription terminator T2 from the E. coli rrnB gene
   4608..118     +  ncRNA          AdoCbl-variant (fragment) (across the origin): Accession: RF01689 - AdoCbl variant RNA
