[The description below was written by a language model from this plasmid's Addgene catalogue record and pLannotate feature annotations shown in this document.]
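Description:
env8 reverse J1/13 is a bacterial expression reporter plasmid built on the pRR5 backbone, in which a mutant form of the env8 hydroxocobalamin (env8HyCbl) riboswitch controls production of the fluorescent protein GFPuv. In the 4,608 nt sequenced record, an element matching the AdoCbl-variant riboswitch family spans the numbering origin and sits immediately upstream of a remnant of the pUC18/19 multiple cloning site and the GFPuv coding sequence. This places the regulatory RNA in the 5′ leader of the reporter, consistent with the catalogue description of GFPuv as a C-terminal fusion to the insert. In this variant the sequence of the J1/13 joining region of the riboswitch is reversed relative to the parental sequence. The promoter driving the riboswitch–reporter transcript is not annotated or stated in the record, and the cloning sites used are listed as unknown.

The plasmid is propagated in E. coli through a ColE1/pMB1-type origin. A complete rop gene and a pBR322 bom region accompany it, in keeping with the low copy number reported in the catalogue; additional rop and bom fragments are also detected. Selection is by ampicillin, through a β-lactamase gene under its own promoter. A 5S rRNA segment and the rrnB T1 and T2 terminators lie upstream of the riboswitch region, where they probably insulate the reporter from read-through transcription.

Because cobalamin binding to the riboswitch alters expression of the downstream reporter, cellular fluorescence gives a readout of regulatory activity. This mutant is suited to comparison with the wild-type reporter to test how J1/13 contributes to cofactor-dependent RNA folding and gene control.
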