Addgene plasmid #99831: env8 reverse J1/13
Purpose: GFPuv reporter that places expression of a fluorescent protein reporter (GFPuv) under control of the env8HyCbl riboswitch.
Depositing lab: Robert Batey. Depositing organization: University of Colorado, Boulder. Publication: Mechanistic Insights into Cofactor-Dependent Coupling of RNA Folding and mRNA Transcription/Translation by a Cobalamin Riboswitch. Polaski JT, Holmstrom ED, Nesbitt DJ, Batey RT. Cell Rep. 2016 May 3;15(5):1100-10. doi: 10.1016/j.celrep.2016.03.087. Epub 2016 Apr 21. PubMed 27117410.
Backbone
  Vector backbone: pRR5
  Vector type: Bacterial Expression
Growth in bacteria
  Bacterial resistance: Ampicillin, 100 μg/mL
  Growth temperature: 37°C
  Growth strain: DH5alpha
  Copy number: Low Copy
Gene/Insert
  Gene/Insert name: env8 reverse J1/13
  Mutation: J1/13 sequence is reversed
  Tag / fusion protein: GFPuv (C terminal on insert)
  Cloning method: Restriction Enzyme; 5′ cloning site unknown (unknown if destroyed); 3′ cloning site unknown (unknown if destroyed)
Terms and licenses: Academic/Nonprofit Terms; Industry Terms: Not Available to Industry
How to cite: env8 reverse J1/13 was a gift from Robert Batey (Addgene plasmid # 99831 ; http://n2t.net/addgene:99831 ; RRID:Addgene_99831)
