>Addgene plasmid #99831 | env8 reverse J1/13 | depositor partial sequence | sequence record 192109 | env8 reverse J1/13 sequence 102 bps
GGCCTAAAAGCGTAGTGGGAAAGTGACGTGAAATTCGTCCAGATTACTTGATACGGTTATACTCCGAATG
CCACCTAGGCCCAACATAGAGCAAGGAGACTC
